Addgene plasmid #217974: CKII-NPTX1-pH
Purpose: Expression of NPTX1-pHluorin for optical monitoring of presynaptic release in neurons
Depositing lab: Jaime de Juan-Sanz. Depositing organization: Institut du Cerveau et de la Moelle Epiniere, Hôpital Pitié Salpêtrière. Publication: Monitoring of activity-driven trafficking of endogenous synaptic proteins through proximity labeling. Pascual-Caro C, de Juan-Sanz J. PLoS Biol. 2024 Oct 28;22(10):e3002860. doi: 10.1371/journal.pbio.3002860. eCollection 2024 Oct. PubMed 39466808.
Backbone
  Vector backbone: FCK(1.3)GW
  Backbone size w/o insert (bp): 9227
  Total vector size (bp): 11294
  Vector type: Mammalian Expression, Lentiviral
  Selectable markers: Bleomycin resistance
Growth in bacteria
  Bacterial resistance: Ampicillin, 100 μg/mL
  Growth temperature: 37°C
  Growth strain: NEB Stable
  Copy number: High Copy
Gene/Insert
  Gene/Insert name: Neuronal Pentraxin 1-pHluorin
  Species: R. norvegicus (rat)
  Insert size (bp): 2067
  GenBank ID: NM_266777
  Promoter: CaMKIIa
  Tag / fusion protein: pHluorin
  Cloning method: Gibson Cloning
  Sequencing primers: 5′ CGAGTGGCCCCTAGTTCTGG
Terms and licenses: Academic/Nonprofit Terms; Industry Terms: Not Available to Industry
Depositor comments: Please visit https://doi.org/10.1101/2024.04.19.590083 for bioRxiv preprint.
How to cite: CKII-NPTX1-pH was a gift from Jaime de Juan-Sanz (Addgene plasmid # 217974 ; http://n2t.net/addgene:217974 ; RRID:Addgene_217974)
