[The description below was written by a language model from this plasmid's Addgene catalogue record and pLannotate feature annotations shown in this document.]
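Description:
CKII-NPTX1-pH is a lentiviral transfer and mammalian expression plasmid of about 11.3 kb, built on the FCK(1.3)GW backbone. It expresses rat Neuronal Pentraxin 1 (NPTX1) fused to the pH-sensitive GFP variant pHluorin in neurons. In bacteria it is maintained through a high-copy ColE1/pUC-type origin with ampicillin resistance (AmpR), and an f1 origin is also present. Outside the viral unit, the backbone carries an SV40 promoter/EM7 promoter–BleoR cassette with an SV40 poly(A) signal, which provides the bleomycin/Zeocin-family resistance listed as the selectable marker.

The viral genome is transcribed from a CMV enhancer/promoter joined to a truncated HIV-1 5' LTR. This is followed by the Ψ packaging signal with a gag fragment, the Rev response element for Rev-dependent nuclear export, and the cPPT/CTS. A CaMKIIα promoter, annotated as the mouse CaMKII α subunit promoter and spanning the sequence origin, then drives the Nptx1 coding sequence. The ecliptic pHluorin coding sequence is placed immediately downstream of it, so the tag lies at the C-terminal end of the fusion. A WPRE follows to enhance transcript stability and expression. The cassette closes with a nef fragment, a second truncated LTR and a bGH poly(A) signal.

pHluorin fluorescence is quenched at acidic pH and rises at neutral pH, so exposure of the fusion protein from acidic secretory compartments to the extracellular medium produces an optical signal. The stated purpose is optical monitoring of presynaptic release of NPTX1 in neurons. The associated work concerns activity-driven trafficking of synaptic proteins.
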