Features (pLannotate 1.2.2; 31 found; start..end, strand, type, name):
   1253..2548    +  CDS            Nptx1: NPTX1_RAT - Experimental evidence at protein level: Swiss-Prot protein existence level 1. May be involved in mediating uptake of synaptic material during synapse remodeling or in mediating the synaptic clustering of AMPA glutamate receptors at a subset of excitatory synapses. From Rattus norvegicus (Rat).
   2588..3298    +  CDS            pHluorin, ecliptic: pHluorin, ecliptic is a multistate long stokes shift fluorescent protein published in 1998, derived from Aequorea victoria.
   3308..3332    +  misc_feature   MCS (fragment): pBluescript multiple cloning site
   3332..3920    +  misc_feature   WPRE: woodchuck hepatitis virus posttranscriptional regulatory element
   3857..4438    +  CDS            nef (fragment): NEF_HV1H2 - Experimental evidence at protein level: Swiss-Prot protein existence level 1. Extracellular Nef protein targets CD4(+) T-lymphocytes for apoptosis by interacting with CXCR4 surface receptors. From Human immunodeficiency virus type 1 group M subtype B (isolate HXB2) (HIV-1).
   4445..4625    +  LTR            5' LTR (truncated): truncated 5' long terminal repeat (LTR) from HIV-1
   4657..4881    +  polyA_signal   bGH poly(A) signal: bovine growth hormone polyadenylation signal
   4885..4906    +  promoter       SV40 promoter (fragment): SV40 enhancer and early promoter
   4927..5355    +  rep_origin     f1 ori (sequence partly withheld): f1 bacteriophage origin of replication; arrow indicates direction of (+) strand synthesis
   5369..5698    +  promoter       SV40 promoter: SV40 enhancer and early promoter
   5746..5793    +  promoter       EM7 promoter: synthetic bacterial promoter&nbsp
   5812..6186    +  CDS            BleoR: antibiotic-binding protein; Sh ble from Streptoalloteichus hindustanus; confers resistance to bleomycin, phleomycin, and Zeocin™
   6196..6321    +  CDS            ble (fragment): BLE_KLEPN - Experimental evidence at protein level: Swiss-Prot protein existence level 1. Binding protein with a strong affinity to the bleomycin family of antibiotics. Binds to CL990; an antimitotic-antibiotic compound. From Klebsiella pneumoniae.
   6316..6437    +  polyA_signal   SV40 poly(A) signal: SV40 polyadenylation signal
   6508..6530    -  protein_bind   lac operator (fragment): The lac repressor binds to the lac operator to inhibit transcription in E. coli. This inhibition can be relieved by adding lactose or isopropyl-β-D-thiogalactopyranoside (IPTG). lac repressor encoded by lacI
   6534..6564    -  promoter       lac promoter: promoter for the E. coli lac operon
   6579..6600    -  protein_bind   CAP binding site: CAP binding activates transcription in the presence of cAMP. E. coli catabolite activator protein
   6613..6705    -  CDS            lacI (fragment): lac repressor; lacI; The lac repressor binds to the lac operator to inhibit transcription in E. coli. This inhibition can be relieved by adding lactose or isopropyl-β-D-thiogalactopyranoside (IPTG).
   6888..7476    -  rep_origin     ori: high-copy-number ColE1/pMB1/pBR322/pUC origin of replication
   7647..8507    -  CDS            AmpR: β-lactamase; bla; confers resistance to ampicillin, carbenicillin, and related antibiotics
   8508..8612    -  promoter       AmpR promoter: bla
   8671..8723    -  misc_feature   bom (fragment): basis of mobility region from pBR322
   8878..9257    +  enhancer       CMV enhancer: human cytomegalovirus immediate early enhancer
   9258..9457    +  promoter       CMV promoter: human cytomegalovirus (CMV) immediate early promoter
   9475..9655    +  LTR            5' LTR (truncated): truncated 5' long terminal repeat (LTR) from HIV-1
   9702..9827    +  misc_feature   HIV-1 Ψ: packaging signal of human immunodeficiency virus type 1
   9811..10174   +  CDS            HIV-1 gag (fragment): gag protein from human immunodeficiency virus 1; gag
  10320..10553   +  misc_feature   RRE: The Rev response element (RRE) of HIV-1 allows for Rev-dependent mRNA export from the nucleus to the cytoplasm.
  10930..11030   +  CDS            Rev (fragment): human immunodeficiency virus 1 (HIV-1) Rev protein; rev; enhances nuclear export of unspliced and incompletely spliced viral mRNAs
  11080..11197   +  misc_feature   cPPT/CTS: central polypurine tract and central termination sequence of HIV-1
  11242..1237    +  promoter       CaMKII promoter (across the origin): promoter for the mouse calcium/calmodulin-dependent kinase II α subunit
>Addgene plasmid #217974 | CKII-NPTX1-pH | addgene full sequence | sequence record 430086 | Addgene NGS Result
AGAAAATGAGATGGGGGTGCAGAGAGCTTCCTCAGTGACCTGCCCAGGGTCACATCAGAAATGTCAGAGC
TAGAACTTGAACTCAGATTACTAATCTTAAATTCCATGCCTTGGGGGCATGCAAGTACGATATACAGAAG
GAGTGAACTCATTAGGGCAGATGACCAATGAGTTTAGGAAAGAAGAGTCCAGGGCAGGGTACATCTACAC
CACCCGCCCAGCCCTGGGTGAGTCCAGCCACGTTCACCTCATTATAGTTGCCTCTCTCCAGTCCTACCTT
GACGGGAAGCACAAGCAGAAACTGGGACAGGAGCCCCAGGAGACCAAATCTTCATGGTCCCTCTGGGAGG
ATGGGTGGGGAGAGCTGTGGCAGAGGCCTCAGGAGGGGCCCTGCTGCTCAGTGGTGACAGATAGGGGTGA
GAAAGCAGACAGAGTCATTCCGTCAGCATTCTGGGTCTGTTTGGTACTTCTTCTCACGCTAAGGTGGCGG
TGTGATATGCACAATGGCTAAAAAGCAGGGAGAGCTGGAAAGAAACAAGGACAGAGACAGAGGCCAAGTC
AACCAGACCAATTCCCAGAGGAAGCAAAGAAACCATTACAGAGACTACAAGGGGGAAGGGAAGGAGAGAT
GAATTAGCTTCCCCTGTAAACCTTAGAACCCAGCTGTTGCCAGGGCAACGGGGCAATACCTGTCTCTTCA
GAGGAGATGAAGTTGCCAGGGTAACTACATCCTGTCTTTCTCAAGGACCATCCCAGAATGTGGCACCCAC
TAGCCGTTACCATAGCAACTGCCTCTTTGCCCCACTTAATCCCATCCCGTCTGTTAAAAGGGCCCTATAG
TTGGAGGTGGGGGAGGTAGGAAGAGCGATGATCACTTGTGGACTAAGTTTGTTCGCATCCCCTTCTCCAA
CCCCCTCAGTACATCACCCTGGGGGAACAGGGTCCACTTGCTCCTGGGCCCACACAGTCCTGCAGTATTG
TGTATATAAGGCCAGGGCAAAGAGGAGCAGGTTTTAAAGTGAAAGGCAGGCAGGTGTTGGGGAGGCAGTT
ACCGGGGCAACGGGAACAGGGCGTTTCGGAGGTGGTTGCCATGGGGACCTGGATGCTGACGAAGGCTCGC
GAGGCTGTGAGCAGCCACAGTGCCCTGCTCAGAAGCCCCAAGCTCGTCAGTCAAGCCGGTTCTCCGTTTG
CACTCAGGAGCACGGGCAGGCGAGTGGCCCCTAGTTCTGGGGGCAGCGGGGGATCCGCCACCATGCTGGC
CGGCCGCGCCGCACGCACCTGTGCGCTGCTCGCCCTCTGCCTCCTGGGCAGTCGGGCCCAGGATTTCGGG
CCGACCCGCTTCATCTGCACTTCGGTGCCGGTGGACGCCGACATGTGTGCCGCGTCCGTGGCCGCGGGCG
GCGCGGAGGAGCTTCGGAGCAATGTGCTGCAGCTCCGGGAGACCGTGCTGCAGCAGAAGGAGACCATCCT
CAGCCAGAAGGAGACCATCAGGGAGCTGACCACCAAGCTTGGCCGCTGCGAGAGCCAGAGCACCCTGGAC
GCGGGTCCGGGCGAGGCCAGGTCGGGCGGCGGCCGCAAGCAGCCTGGCTCGGGCAAGAATACGATGGGCG
ACCTGTCCCGGACTCCGGCCTCGGAGACGCTCAGCCAACTCGGGCAAACTTTGCAATCCCTCAAAACCCG
ACTGGAGAACCTCGAGCAGTACAGCCGCCTCAATTCTTCCAGCCAAACCAACAGCCTCAAGGATCTGCTG
CAGAGCAAGATCGATGACCTGGAGCGGCAGGTGCTGTCTCGAGTGAACACTCTGGAGGAGGGAAAAGGGG
GCCCCAAGAACGACACAGAGGAAAGGGCCAAGATCGAGAGCGCCTTGACCTCCCTACACCAGCGGATCAG
CGAGCTGGAGAAAGGTCAGAAAGACAATCGACCCGGAGACAAGTTTCAGCTGACATTCCCACTGCGGACC
AACTACATGTATGCCAAGGTGAAGAAGAGCCTGCCGGAGATGTACGCCTTCACTGTGTGCATGTGGCTCA
AGTCCAGCGCGGCACCTGGAGTGGGCACGCCCTTCTCCTATGCTGTACCTGGGCAGGCCAACGAGCTGGT
CCTCATCGAGTGGGGCAACAACCCCATGGAGATACTCATTAACGACAAGGTGGCCAAGCTGCCCTTTGTA
ATCAACGACGGCAAGTGGCACCACATATGCGTTACCTGGACCACCCGGGACGGGGTCTGGGAGGCCTATC
AGGATGGCACCCAGGGAGGCAATGGAGAGAACCTGGCACCCTATCACCCTATCAAACCACAGGGTGTGCT
GGTGCTAGGCCAGGAGCAGGACACTCTAGGCGGAGGGTTTGATGCCACCCAAGCGTTTGTGGGTGAGCTA
GCCCATTTCAACATCTGGGACCGCAAGCTGACCCCTGGGGAGGTGTACAACTTGGCCACCTGCAGCAGCA
AGGCCCTCTCTGGCAATGTCATCGCCTGGGCTGAGTCCCAGATCGAGATCTTTGGAGGAGCCACCAAGTG
GACATTCGAGGCTTGCCGCCAGATCAACAGCGGCTCTACTAGTGGTGGATCTGGTGGAACCGGCGGCTCC
AAAGGCGAGGAACTGTTTACAGGCGTGGTGCCTATCCTGGTCGAGCTGGATGGGGATGTGAACGGCCACA
AGTTCTCCGTGTCTGGCGAAGGCGAAGGGGACGCCACATACGGAAAGCTGACCCTGAAGTTCATCTGCAC
CACCGGCAAGCTGCCTGTGCCTTGGCCTACACTGGTCACCACACTGACATACGGCGTGCAGTGCTTCAGC
AGATACCCCGACCATATGAAGAGGCACGACTTCTTCAAGAGCGCCATGCCTGAGGGCTACGTGCAAGAGA
GGACCATCTTCTTTAAGGACGACGGCAACTACAAGACCAGGGCCGAAGTGAAGTTCGAGGGCGACACCCT
GGTCAACAGGATCGAGCTGAAGGGAATCGACTTCAAAGAGGACGGCAACATCCTGGGACACAAGTTGGAG
TACAACTACAACGATCACCAGGTCTACATCATGGCCGATAAGCAGAAGAACGGCATCAAGGCCAACTTCA
AGATCCGGCACAACATCGAGGACGGCGGAGTGCAGCTGGCCGATCACTATCAGCAGAACACCCCTATCGG
CGACGGACCTGTGCTGCTGCCTGATAACCACTACCTGTTTACCACCAGCACACTGAGCAAGGACCCCAAC
GAGAAGAGGGACCACATGGTGCTGTTGGAGTTCGTGACAGCCGCCGGAATCACACACGGAATGGACGAGC
TGTACAAATGAGATATCGAATTCGATATCAAGCTTATCGATAATCAACCTCTGGATTACAAAATTTGTGA
AAGATTGACTGGTATTCTTAACTATGTTGCTCCTTTTACGCTATGTGGATACGCTGCTTTAATGCCTTTG
TATCATGCTATTGCTTCCCGTATGGCTTTCATTTTCTCCTCCTTGTATAAATCCTGGTTGCTGTCTCTTT
ATGAGGAGTTGTGGCCCGTTGTCAGGCAACGTGGCGTGGTGTGCACTGTGTTTGCTGACGCAACCCCCAC
TGGTTGGGGCATTGCCACCACCTGTCAGCTCCTTTCCGGGACTTTCGCTTTCCCCCTCCCTATTGCCACG
GCGGAACTCATCGCCGCCTGCCTTGCCCGCTGCTGGACAGGGGCTCGGCTGTTGGGCACTGACAATTCCG
TGGTGTTGTCGGGGAAATCATCGTCCTTTCCTTGGCTGCTCGCCTGTGTTGCCACCTGGATTCTGCGCGG
GACGTCCTTCTGCTACGTCCCTTCGGCCCTCAATCCAGCGGACCTTCCTTCCCGCGGCCTGCTGCCGGCT
CTGCGGCCTCTTCCGCGTCTTCGCCTTCGCCCTCAGACGAGTCGGATCTCCCTTTGGGCCGCCTCCCCGC
ATCGATACCGTCGACCTCGAGACCTAGAAAAACATGGAGCAATCACAAGTAGCAATACAGCAGCTACCAA
TGCTGATTGTGCCTGGCTAGAAGCACAAGAGGAGGAGGAGGTGGGTTTTCCAGTCACACCTCAGGTACCT
TTAAGACCAATGACTTACAAGGCAGCTGTAGATCTTAGCCACTTTTTAAAAGAAAAGGGGGGACTGGAAG
GGCTAATTCACTCCCAACGAAGACAAGATATCCTTGATCTGTGGATCTACCACACACAAGGCTACTTCCC
TGATTGGCAGAACTACACACCAGGGCCAGGGATCAGATATCCACTGACCTTTGGATGGTGCTACAAGCTA
GTACCAGTTGAGCAAGAGAAGGTAGAAGAAGCCAATGAAGGAGAGAACACCCGCTTGTTACACCCTGTGA
GCCTGCATGGGATGGATGACCCGGAGAGAGAAGTATTAGAGTGGAGGTTTGACAGCCGCCTAGCATTTCA
TCACATGGCCCGAGAGCTGCATCCGGACTGTACTGGGTCTCTCTGGTTAGACCAGATCTGAGCCTGGGAG
CTCTCTGGCTAACTAGGGAACCCACTGCTTAAGCCTCAATAAAGCTTGCCTTGAGTGCTTCAAGTAGTGT
GTGCCCGTCTGTTGTGTGACTCTGGTAACTAGAGATCCCTCAGACCCTTTTAGTCAGTGTGGAAAATCTC
TAGCAGGGCCCGTTTAAACCCGCTGATCAGCCTCGACTGTGCCTTCTAGTTGCCAGCCATCTGTTGTTTG
CCCCTCCCCCGTGCCTTCCTTGACCCTGGAAGGTGCCACTCCCACTGTCCTTTCCTAATAAAATGAGGAA
ATTGCATCGCATTGTCTGAGTAGGTGTCATTCTATTCTGGGGGGTGGGGTGGGGCAGGACAGCAAGGGGG
AGGATTGGGAAGACAATAGCAGGCATGCTGGGGATGCGGTGGGCTCTATGGCTTCTGAGGCGGAAAGAAC
CAGCTGGGGCTCTAGGGGGTATCCCC
[124 nt withheld, positions 4927-5050]
C
[91 nt withheld, positions 5052-5142]
A
[49 nt withheld, positions 5144-5192]
CCTTTGACGTTGGAGTCCACGTTCTTT
[37 nt withheld, positions 5220-5256]
ACCCTATCTCGGTCTATTCTTTTGATTTATAAGGGATTTTGCCGATTTCGGCCTATTGGTTAAAAAATGA
GCTGATTTAACAAAAATTTAACGCGAATTAATTCTGTGGAATGTGTGTCAGTTAGGGTGTGGAAAGTCCC
CAGGCTCCCCAGCAGGCAGAAGTATGCAAAGCATGCATCTCAATTAGTCAGCAACCAGGTGTGGAAAGTC
CCCAGGCTCCCCAGCAGGCAGAAGTATGCAAAGCATGCATCTCAATTAGTCAGCAACCATAGTCCCGCCC
CTAACTCCGCCCATCCCGCCCCTAACTCCGCCCAGTTCCGCCCATTCTCCGCCCCATGGCTGACTAATTT
TTTTTATTTATGCAGAGGCCGAGGCCGCCTCTGCCTCTGAGCTATTCCAGAAGTAGTGAGGAGGCTTTTT
TGGAGGCCTAGGCTTTTGCAAAAAGCTCCCGGGAGCTTGTATATCCATTTTCGGATCTGATCAGCACGTG
TTGACAATTAATCATCGGCATAGTATATCGGCATAGTATAATACGACAAGGTGAGGAACTAAACCATGGC
CAAGTTGACCAGTGCCGTTCCGGTGCTCACCGCGCGCGACGTCGCCGGAGCGGTCGAGTTCTGGACCGAC
CGGCTCGGGTTCTCCCGGGACTTCGTGGAGGACGACTTCGCCGGTGTGGTCCGGGACGACGTGACCCTGT
TCATCAGCGCGGTCCAGGACCAGGTGGTGCCGGACAACACCCTGGCCTGGGTGTGGGTGCGCGGCCTGGA
CGAGCTGTACGCCGAGTGGTCGGAGGTCGTGTCCACGAACTTCCGGGACGCCTCCGGGCCGGCCATGACC
GAGATCGGCGAGCAGCCGTGGGGGCGGGAGTTCGCCCTGCGCGACCCGGCCGGCAACTGCGTGCACTTCG
TGGCCGAGGAGCAGGACTGACACGTGCTACGAGATTTCGATTCCACCGCCGCCTTCTATGAAAGGTTGGG
CTTCGGAATCGTTTTCCGGGACGCCGGCTGGATGATCCTCCAGCGCGGGGATCTCATGCTGGAGTTCTTC
GCCCACCCCAACTTGTTTATTGCAGCTTATAATGGTTACAAATAAAGCAATAGCATCACAAATTTCACAA
ATAAAGCATTTTTTTCACTGCATTCTAGTTGTGGTTTGTCCAAACTCATCAATGTATCTTATCATGTCTG
TATACCGTCGACCTCTAGCTAGAGCTTGGCGTAATCATGGTCATAGCTGTTTCCTGTGTGAAATTGTTAT
CCGCTCACAATTCCACACAACATACGAGCCGGAAGCATAAAGTGTAAAGCCTGGGGTGCCTAATGAGTGA
GCTAACTCACATTAATTGCGTTGCGCTCACTGCCCGCTTTCCAGTCGGGAAACCTGTCGTGCCAGCTGCA
TTAATGAATCGGCCAACGCGCGGGGAGAGGCGGTTTGCGTATTGGGCGCTCTTCCGCTTCCTCGCTCACT
GACTCGCTGCGCTCGGTCGTTCGGCTGCGGCGAGCGGTATCAGCTCACTCAAAGGCGGTAATACGGTTAT
CCACAGAATCAGGGGATAACGCAGGAAAGAACATGTGAGCAAAAGGCCAGCAAAAGGCCAGGAACCGTAA
AAAGGCCGCGTTGCTGGCGTTTTTCCATAGGCTCCGCCCCCCTGACGAGCATCACAAAAATCGACGCTCA
AGTCAGAGGTGGCGAAACCCGACAGGACTATAAAGATACCAGGCGTTTCCCCCTGGAAGCTCCCTCGTGC
GCTCTCCTGTTCCGACCCTGCCGCTTACCGGATACCTGTCCGCCTTTCTCCCTTCGGGAAGCGTGGCGCT
TTCTCATAGCTCACGCTGTAGGTATCTCAGTTCGGTGTAGGTCGTTCGCTCCAAGCTGGGCTGTGTGCAC
GAACCCCCCGTTCAGCCCGACCGCTGCGCCTTATCCGGTAACTATCGTCTTGAGTCCAACCCGGTAAGAC
ACGACTTATCGCCACTGGCAGCAGCCACTGGTAACAGGATTAGCAGAGCGAGGTATGTAGGCGGTGCTAC
AGAGTTCTTGAAGTGGTGGCCTAACTACGGCTACACTAGAAGAACAGTATTTGGTATCTGCGCTCTGCTG
AAGCCAGTTACCTTCGGAAAAAGAGTTGGTAGCTCTTGATCCGGCAAACAAACCACCGCTGGTAGCGGTG
GTTTTTTTGTTTGCAAGCAGCAGATTACGCGCAGAAAAAAAGGATCTCAAGAAGATCCTTTGATCTTTTC
TACGGGGTCTGACGCTCAGTGGAACGAAAACTCACGTTAAGGGATTTTGGTCATGAGATTATCAAAAAGG
ATCTTCACCTAGATCCTTTTAAATTAAAAATGAAGTTTTAAATCAATCTAAAGTATATATGAGTAAACTT
GGTCTGACAGTTACCAATGCTTAATCAGTGAGGCACCTATCTCAGCGATCTGTCTATTTCGTTCATCCAT
AGTTGCCTGACTCCCCGTCGTGTAGATAACTACGATACGGGAGGGCTTACCATCTGGCCCCAGTGCTGCA
ATGATACCGCGAGACCCACGCTCACCGGCTCCAGATTTATCAGCAATAAACCAGCCAGCCGGAAGGGCCG
AGCGCAGAAGTGGTCCTGCAACTTTATCCGCCTCCATCCAGTCTATTAATTGTTGCCGGGAAGCTAGAGT
AAGTAGTTCGCCAGTTAATAGTTTGCGCAACGTTGTTGCCATTGCTACAGGCATCGTGGTGTCACGCTCG
TCGTTTGGTATGGCTTCATTCAGCTCCGGTTCCCAACGATCAAGGCGAGTTACATGATCCCCCATGTTGT
GCAAAAAAGCGGTTAGCTCCTTCGGTCCTCCGATCGTTGTCAGAAGTAAGTTGGCCGCAGTGTTATCACT
CATGGTTATGGCAGCACTGCATAATTCTCTTACTGTCATGCCATCCGTAAGATGCTTTTCTGTGACTGGT
GAGTACTCAACCAAGTCATTCTGAGAATAGTGTATGCGGCGACCGAGTTGCTCTTGCCCGGCGTCAATAC
GGGATAATACCGCGCCACATAGCAGAACTTTAAAAGTGCTCATCATTGGAAAACGTTCTTCGGGGCGAAA
ACTCTCAAGGATCTTACCGCTGTTGAGATCCAGTTCGATGTAACCCACTCGTGCACCCAACTGATCTTCA
GCATCTTTTACTTTCACCAGCGTTTCTGGGTGAGCAAAAACAGGAAGGCAAAATGCCGCAAAAAAGGGAA
TAAGGGCGACACGGAAATGTTGAATACTCATACTCTTCCTTTTTCAATATTATTGAAGCATTTATCAGGG
TTATTGTCTCATGAGCGGATACATATTTGAATGTATTTAGAAAAATAAACAAATAGGGGTTCCGCGCACA
TTTCCCCGAAAAGTGCCACCTGACGTCGACGGATCGGGAGATCTCCCGATCCCCTATGGTGCACTCTCAG
TACAATCTGCTCTGATGCCGCATAGTTAAGCCAGTATCTGCTCCCTGCTTGTGTGTTGGAGGTCGCTGAG
TAGTGCGCGAGCAAAATTTAAGCTACAACAAGGCAAGGCTTGACCGACAATTGCATGAAGAATCTGCTTA
GGGTTAGGCGTTTTGCGCTGCTTCGCGATGTACGGGCCAGATATACGCGTTGACATTGATTATTGACTAG
TTATTAATAGTAATCAATTACGGGGTCATTAGTTCATAGCCCATATATGGAGTTCCGCGTTACATAACTT
ACGGTAAATGGCCCGCCTGGCTGACCGCCCAACGACCCCCGCCCATTGACGTCAATAATGACGTATGTTC
CCATAGTAACGCCAATAGGGACTTTCCATTGACGTCAATGGGTGGAGTATTTACGGTAAACTGCCCACTT
GGCAGTACATCAAGTGTATCATATGCCAAGTACGCCCCCTATTGACGTCAATGACGGTAAATGGCCCGCC
TGGCATTATGCCCAGTACATGACCTTATGGGACTTTCCTACTTGGCAGTACATCTACGTATTAGTCATCG
CTATTACCATGGTGATGCGGTTTTGGCAGTACATCAATGGGCGTGGATAGCGGTTTGACTCACGGGGATT
TCCAAGTCTCCACCCCATTGACGTCAATGGGAGTTTGTTTTGGCACCAAAATCAACGGGACTTTCCAAAA
TGTCGTAACAACTCCGCCCCATTGACGCAAATGGGCGGTAGGCGTGTACGGTGGGAGGTCTATATAAGCA
GCGCGTTTTGCCTGTACTGGGTCTCTCTGGTTAGACCAGATCTGAGCCTGGGAGCTCTCTGGCTAACTAG
GGAACCCACTGCTTAAGCCTCAATAAAGCTTGCCTTGAGTGCTTCAAGTAGTGTGTGCCCGTCTGTTGTG
TGACTCTGGTAACTAGAGATCCCTCAGACCCTTTTAGTCAGTGTGGAAAATCTCTAGCAGTGGCGCCCGA
ACAGGGACTTGAAAGCGAAAGGGAAACCAGAGGAGCTCTCTCGACGCAGGACTCGGCTTGCTGAAGCGCG
CACGGCAAGAGGCGAGGGGCGGCGACTGGTGAGTACGCCAAAAATTTTGACTAGCGGAGGCTAGAAGGAG
AGAGATGGGTGCGAGAGCGTCAGTATTAAGCGGGGGAGAATTAGATCGCGATGGGAAAAAATTCGGTTAA
GGCCAGGGGGAAAGAAAAAATATAAATTAAAACATATAGTATGGGCAAGCAGGGAGCTAGAACGATTCGC
AGTTAATCCTGGCCTGTTAGAAACATCAGAAGGCTGTAGACAAATACTGGGACAGCTACAACCATCCCTT
CAGACAGGATCAGAAGAACTTAGATCATTATATAATACAGTAGCAACCCTCTATTGTGTGCATCAAAGGA
TAGAGATAAAAGACACCAAGGAAGCTTTAGACAAGATAGAGGAAGAGCAAAACAAAAGTAAGACCACCGC
ACAGCAAGCGGCCGCTGATCTTCAGACCTGGAGGAGGAGATATGAGGGACAATTGGAGAAGTGAATTATA
TAAATATAAAGTAGTAAAAATTGAACCATTAGGAGTAGCACCCACCAAGGCAAAGAGAAGAGTGGTGCAG
AGAGAAAAAAGAGCAGTGGGAATAGGAGCTTTGTTCCTTGGGTTCTTGGGAGCAGCAGGAAGCACTATGG
GCGCAGCGTCAATGACGCTGACGGTACAGGCCAGACAATTATTGTCTGGTATAGTGCAGCAGCAGAACAA
TTTGCTGAGGGCTATTGAGGCGCAACAGCATCTGTTGCAACTCACAGTCTGGGGCATCAAGCAGCTCCAG
GCAAGAATCCTGGCTGTGGAAAGATACCTAAAGGATCAACAGCTCCTGGGGATTTGGGGTTGCTCTGGAA
AACTCATTTGCACCACTGCTGTGCCTTGGAATGCTAGTTGGAGTAATAAATCTCTGGAACAGATTTGGAA
TCACACGACCTGGATGGAGTGGGACAGAGAAATTAACAATTACACAAGCTTAATACACTCCTTAATTGAA
GAATCGCAAAACCAGCAAGAAAAGAATGAACAAGAATTATTGGAATTAGATAAATGGGCAAGTTTGTGGA
ATTGGTTTAACATAACAAATTGGCTGTGGTATATAAAATTATTCATAATGATAGTAGGAGGCTTGGTAGG
TTTAAGAATAGTTTTTGCTGTACTTTCTATAGTGAATAGAGTTAGGCAGGGATATTCACCATTATCGTTT
CAGACCCACCTCCCAACCCCGAGGGGACCCGACAGGCCCGAAGGAATAGAAGAAGAAGGTGGAGAGAGAG
ACAGAGACAGATCCATTCGATTAGTGAACGGATCGGCACTGCGTGCGCCAATTCTGCAGACAAATGGCAG
TATTCATCCACAATTTTAAAAGAAAAGGGGGGATTGGGGGGTACAGTGCAGGGGAAAGAATAGTAGACAT
AATAGCAACAGACATACAAACTAAAGAATTACAAAAACAAATTACAAAAATTCAAAATTTTCGGGTTTAT
TACAGGGACAGCAGAGATCCAGTTTGGTTAATTAACATTATGGCCTTAGGTCACTTCATCTCCATGGGGT
TCTTCTTCTGATTTTCT
